Addgene plasmid #126377: pGWB14-LYX159
Purpose: With a Nicotiana benthamiana transcription factor in PGWB14 backbone, for Agrobacterium mediated transient or stable expression corresponding transcription factor fused with a C-terminal HA tag.
Depositing lab: Silin Zhong. Depositing organization: Chinese University of Hong Kong.
Backbone
  Vector backbone: pGWB14
  Vector type: Plant Expression
  Selectable markers: Hygromycin
Growth in bacteria
  Bacterial resistance: Kanamycin, 50 μg/mL
  Growth temperature: 37°C
  Growth strain: DH5alpha
  Copy number: Low Copy
Gene/Insert
  Gene/Insert name: Niben101Scf08777g05023.1
  Species: Nicotiana benthamiana
  Promoter: CaMV 35S
  Tag / fusion protein: HA (C terminal on insert)
  Cloning method: Gibson Cloning
Terms and licenses: Academic/Nonprofit Terms; Industry Terms: Not Available to Industry
How to cite: pGWB14-LYX159 was a gift from Silin Zhong (Addgene plasmid # 126377 ; http://n2t.net/addgene:126377 ; RRID:Addgene_126377)
