[The description below was written by a language model from this plasmid's Addgene catalogue record and pLannotate feature annotations shown in this document.]
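Description:
pGWB14-LYX159 is a plant binary expression vector built on the pGWB14 backbone for Agrobacterium-mediated transient or stable expression of a Nicotiana benthamiana transcription factor (gene model Niben101Scf08777g05023.1). It is a low-copy plasmid of the broad-host-range IncP type. The feature table shows oriV with its trans-acting replication protein trfA, which allow maintenance in both E. coli and Agrobacterium, and an oriT with traJ for conjugal mobilisation. Bacterial selection is by kanamycin (KanR, aphA-3). The backbone also carries non-functional remnants such as fragments of tetracycline resistance genes, an IS1 element and a partial ColE1-type origin.

Between the nopaline-type right and left T-DNA border repeats lie three expression units. The main cassette uses a CaMV 35S promoter to drive the insert, which is flanked by attB1 and attB2 Gateway sites (although the record lists Gibson assembly as the cloning method). The insert is fused at its C terminus to a 3xHA epitope tag and is followed by a NOS terminator. The annotation tool matched this open reading frame to Arabidopsis TULP10, a Tubby-like F-box protein, which suggests the insert is a homologue of that family. A second 35S-driven unit encodes the tomato bushy stunt virus P19 silencing suppressor with a CaMV poly(A) signal. P19 binds siRNAs and so typically boosts transgene expression in agroinfiltrated leaves, though it is not mentioned in the catalogue entry. A third, oppositely oriented 35S cassette expresses hygromycin phosphotransferase for selecting stably transformed plant tissue. The HA tag allows antibody-based detection or pull-down of the expressed factor, but the record does not state a specific downstream application.
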