Features (pLannotate 1.2.2; 36 found; start..end, strand, type, name):
      3..89      -  CDS            traI (fragment): TRAI6_ECOLX - Experimental evidence at protein level: Swiss-Prot protein existence level 1. The initiation process of transfer DNA synthesis requires the interaction of at least three plasmid-specific components (TraH, I, and J) at the transfer origin resulting in the assembly of a specialised nucleoprotein complex - the relaxosome. Site- and strand-specific cleavage at the transfer origin is dependent on TraI and TraJ. From Escherichia coli.
    127..498     -  CDS            traJ: oriT-recognizing protein; traJ
    531..640     -  oriT           oriT: incP origin of transfer
    772..962     +  rep_origin     ori (fragment): high-copy-number ColE1/pMB1/pBR322/pUC origin of replication
   1321..1971    -  CDS            TetR: tetracycline resistance regulatory protein; tetR
   2077..2326    +  CDS            TcR (fragment): tetracycline efflux protein; tetA; confers resistance to tetracycline
   2436..2460    -  misc_feature   RB T-DNA repeat: right border repeat from nopaline C58 T-DNA
   2490..2508    +  misc_feature   MCS (fragment): pUC18/19 multiple cloning site
   2559..2904    +  promoter       CaMV 35S promoter: strong constitutive promoter from cauliflower mosaic virus
   2856..2902    +  promoter       minimal CaMV 35S promoter: minimal 35S promoter from cauliflower mosaic virus
   2914..2932    -  misc_feature   MCS (fragment): pUC18/19 multiple cloning site
   2943..3458    +  CDS            P19_TBSVC: Experimental evidence at protein level: Swiss-Prot protein existence level 1. Acts as a suppressor of RNA-mediated gene silencing, also known as post-transcriptional gene silencing (PTGS), a mechanism of plant viral defense that limits the accumulation of viral RNAs. Binds to short interfering RNAs (siRNAs) with high affinity. Acts as a molecular caliper to specifically select siRNAs based on the length of the duplex region of the RNA (By similarity). From Tomato bushy stunt virus (strain Cherry) (TBSV).
   3531..3707    +  polyA_signal   CaMV poly(A) signal: cauliflower mosaic virus polyadenylation signal
   4210..4551    +  promoter       CaMV 35S promoter: strong constitutive promoter from cauliflower mosaic virus
   4562..4586    +  protein_bind   attB1: mutant version of attB; recombination site for the Gateway® BP reaction BP Clonase™
   4598..5872    +  CDS            TULP10: TLP10_ARATH - Also known as SKIP26. Experimental evidence at protein level: Swiss-Prot protein existence level 1. Component of SCF(ASK-cullin-F-box) E3 ubiquitin ligase complexes, which may mediate the ubiquitination and subsequent proteasomal degradation of target proteins. From Arabidopsis thaliana (Mouse-ear cress).
   5880..5904    -  protein_bind   attB2: mutant version of attB; recombination site for the Gateway® BP reaction BP Clonase™
   5933..6022    +  CDS            3xHA: three tandem HA epitope tags
   6056..6308    +  terminator     NOS terminator: nopaline synthase terminator and poly(A) signal
   6737..6989    -  terminator     NOS terminator: nopaline synthase terminator and poly(A) signal
   7013..7441    -  CDS            nos (fragment): DHNO_AGRT7 - Protein inferred from homology: Swiss-Prot protein existence level 3. From Agrobacterium tumefaciens (strain T37).
   7457..8482    -  CDS            HygR: aminoglycoside phosphotransferase from E. coli; aph(4)-Ia; confers resistance to hygromycin
   8492..8836    -  promoter       CaMV 35S promoter: strong constitutive promoter from cauliflower mosaic virus
   8493..8539    -  promoter       minimal CaMV 35S promoter: minimal 35S promoter from cauliflower mosaic virus
   8974..9129    +  CDS            lacZα (fragment) (sequence partly withheld): LacZα fragment of β-galactosidase; lacZ fragment
   9127..9427    +  rep_origin     M13 ori (fragment) (sequence partly withheld): M13 bacteriophage origin of replication; arrow indicates direction of (+) strand synthesis
   9428..9558    +  CDS            lacI (fragment): lac repressor; lacI; The lac repressor binds to the lac operator to inhibit transcription in E. coli. This inhibition can be relieved by adding lactose or isopropyl-β-D-thiogalactopyranoside (IPTG).
   9612..9636    -  misc_feature   LB T-DNA repeat: left border repeat from nopaline C58 T-DNA
  11093..11212   -  CDS            tetR (fragment): TETR1_ECOLX - Experimental evidence at protein level: Swiss-Prot protein existence level 1. TetR is the repressor of the tetracycline resistance element; its N-terminal region forms a helix-turn-helix structure and binds DNA. Binding of tetracycline to TetR reduces the repressor affinity for the tetracycline resistance gene (tetA) promoter operator sites. From Escherichia coli.
  11232..12380   -  CDS            trfA: trans-acting replication protein that binds to and activates oriV
  12679..13473   -  CDS            KanR: aminoglycoside phosphotransferase; aphA-3; confers resistance to kanamycin
  13665..14432   +  mobile_element IS1: prokaryotic transposable element IS1
  14441..14590   -  CDS            satA (fragment): STA_BACSU - Also known as yyaR. Experimental evidence at protein level: Swiss-Prot protein existence level 1. Involved in resistance to streptothricin, a broad-spectrum antibiotic produced by streptomycetes. Detoxifies streptothricin via acetylation of the beta amino group of the first beta-lysyl moiety of streptothricin. From Bacillus subtilis (strain 168).
  14589..14783   -  CDS            satA (fragment): STA_BACSU - Also known as yyaR. Experimental evidence at protein level: Swiss-Prot protein existence level 1. Involved in resistance to streptothricin, a broad-spectrum antibiotic produced by streptomycetes. Detoxifies streptothricin via acetylation of the beta amino group of the first beta-lysyl moiety of streptothricin. From Bacillus subtilis (strain 168).
  14786..15061   -  CDS            klaC (fragment): KLAC_ECOLX - Also known as telB. Protein predicted: Swiss-Prot protein existence level 4. Belongs to the kla operon, which is associated with cryptic tellurite resistance, and IncW plasmid fertility inhibition. From Escherichia coli.
  15125..15756   -  rep_origin     oriV: incP origin of replication
>Addgene plasmid #126377 | pGWB14-LYX159 | addgene full sequence | sequence record 247566 | Addgene NGS Result
TCGGTCTTGCCTTGCTCGTCGGTGATGTACTTCACCAGCTCCGCGAAGTCGCTCTTCTTGATGGAGCGCA
TGGGGACGTGCTTGGCAATCACGCGCACCCCCCGGCCGTTTTAGCGGCTAAAAAAGTCATGGCTCTGCCC
TCGGGCGGACCACGCCCATCATGACCTTGCCAAGCTCGTCCTGCTTCTCTTCGATCTTCGCCAGCAGGGC
GAGGATCGTGGCATCACCGAACCGCGCCGTGCGCGGGTCGTCGGTGAGCCAGAGTTTCAGCAGGCCGCCC
AGGCGGCCCAGGTCGCCATTGATGCGGGCCAGCTCGCGGACGTGCTCATAGTCCACGACGCCCGTGATTT
TGTAGCCCTGGCCGACGGCCAGCAGGTAGGCCGACAGGCTCATGCCGGCCGCCGCCGCCTTTTCCTCAAT
CGCTCTTCGTTCGTCTGGAAGGCAGTACACCTTGATAGGTGGGCTGCCCTTCCTGGTTGGCTTGGTTTCA
TCAGCCATCCGCTTGCCCTCATCTGTTACGCCGGCGGTAGCCGGCCAGCCTCGCAGAGCAGGATTCCCGT
TGAGCACCGCCAGGTGCGAATAAGGGACAGTGAAGAAGGAACACCCGCTCGCGGGTGGGCCTACTTCACC
TATCCTGCCCGGCTGACGCCGTTGGATACACCAAGGAAAGTCTACACGAACCCTTTGGCAAAATCCTGTA
TATCGTGCGAAAAAGGATGGATATACCGAAAAAATCGCTATAATGACCCCGAAGCAGGGTTATGCAGCGG
AAAAGCGCCACGCTTCCCGAAGGGAGAAAGGCGGACAGGTATCCGGTAAGCGGCAGGGTCGGAACAGGAG
AGCGCACGAGGGAGCTTCCAGGGGGAAACGCCTGGTATCTTTATAGTCCTGTCGGGTTTCGCCACCTCTG
ACTTGAGCGTCGATTTTTGTGATGCTCGTCAGGGGGGCGGAGCCTATGGAAAAACGCCAGCAACGCGGCC
TTTTTACGGTTCCTGGCCTTTTGCTGGCCTTTTGCTCACATGTTCTTTCCTGCGTTATCCCCTGATTCTG
TGGATAACCGTATTACCGCCTTTGAGTGAGCTGATACCGCTCGCCGCAGCCGAACGACCGAGCGCAGCGA
GTCAGTGAGCGAGGAAGCGGAAGAGCGCCAGAAGGCCGCCAGAGAGGCCGAGCGCGGCCGTGAGGCTTGG
ACGCTAGGGCAGGGCATGAAAAAGCCCGTAGCGGGCTGCTACGGGCGTCTGACGCGGTGGAAAGGGGGAG
GGGATGTTGTCTACATGGCTCTGCTGTAGTGAGTGGGTTGCGCTCCGGCAGCGGTCCTGATCAATCGTCA
CCCTTTCTCGGTCCTTCAACGTTCCTGACAACGAGCCTCCTTTTCGCCAATCCATCGACAATCACCGCGA
GTCCCTGCTCGAACGCTGCGTCCGGACCGGCTTCGTCGAAGGCGTCTATCGCGGCCCGCAACAGCGGCGA
GAGCGGAGCCTGTTCAACGGTGCCGCCGCGCTCGCCGGCATCGCTGTCGCCGGCCTGCTCCTCAAGCACG
GCCCCAACAGTGAAGTAGCTGATTGTCATCAGCGCATTGACGGCGTCCCCGGCCGAAAAACCCGCCTCGC
AGAGGAAGCGAAGCTGCGCGTCGGCCGTTTCCATCTGCGGTGCGCCCGGTCGCGTGCCGGCATGGATGCG
CGCGCCATCGCGGTAGGCGAGCAGCGCCTGCCTGAAGCTGCGGGCATTCCCGATCAGAAATGAGCGCCAG
TCGTCGTCGGCTCTCGGCACCGAATGCGTATGATTCTCCGCCAGCATGGCTTCGGCCAGTGCGTCGAGCA
GCGCCCGCTTGTTCCTGAAGTGCCAGTAAAGCGCCGGCTGCTGAACCCCCAACCGTTCCGCCAGTTTGCG
TGTCGTCAGACCGTCTACGCCGACCTCGTTCAACAGGTCCAGGGCGGCACGGATCACTGTATTCGGCTGC
AACTTTGTCATGCTTGACACTTTATCACTGATAAACATAATATGTCCACCAACTTATCAGTGATAAAGAA
TCCGCGCGTTCAATCGGACCAGCGGAGGCTGGTCCGGAGGCCAGACGTGAAACCCAACATACCCCTGATC
GTAATTCTGAGCACTGTCGCGCTCGACGCTGTCGGCATCGGCCTGATTATGCCGGTGCTGCCGGGCCTCC
TGCGCGATCTGGTTCACTCGAACGACGTCACCGCCCACTATGGCATTCTGCTGGCGCTGTATGCGTTGGT
GCAATTTGCCTGCGCACCTGTGCTGGGCGCGCTGTCGGATCGTTTCGGGCGGCGGCCAATCTTGCTCGTC
TCGCTGGCCGGCGCCAGATCTGGGGAACCCTGTGGTTGGCATGCACATACAAATGGACGAACGGATAAAC
CTTTTCACGCCCTTTTAAATATCCGATTATTCTAATAAACGCTCTTTTCTCTTAGGTTTACCCGCCAATA
TATCCTGTCAAACACTGATAGTTTAAACGTTGCGATTAAGAATTCGAGCTCGGTACCCCCCTACTCCAAA
AATGTCAAAGATACAGTCTCAGAAGACCAAAGGGCTATTGAGACTTTTCAACAAAGGGTAATTTCGGGAA
ACCTCCTCGGATTCCATTGCCCAGCTATCTGTCACTTCATCGAAAGGACAGTAGAAAAGGAAGGTGGCTC
CTACAAATGCCATCATTGCGATAAAGGAAAGGCTATCATTCAAGATGCCTCTGCCGACAGTGGTCCCAAA
GATGGACCCCCACCCACGAGGAGCATCGTGGAAAAAGAAGACGTTCCAACCACGTCTTCAAAGCAAGTGG
ATTGATGTGACATCTCCACTGACGTAAGGGATGACGCACAATCCCACTATCCTTCGCAAGACCCTTCCTC
TATATAAGGAAGTTCATTTCATTTGGAGAGGACAGCCCAAGCTTCGACTCTAGAGGATCCCCTTAAATCG
ATATGGAACGAGCTATACAAGGAAACGACGCTAGGGAACAAGCTAACAGTGAACGTTGGGATGGAGGATC
AGGAGGTACCACTTCTCCCTTCAAACTTCCTGACGAAAGTCCGAGTTGGACTGAGTGGCGGCTACATAAC
GATGAGACGAATTCGAATCAAGATAATCCCCTTGGTTTCAAGGAAAGCTGGGGTTTCGGGAAAGTTGTAT
TTAAGAGATATCTCAGATACGACAGGACGGAAGCTTCACTGCACAGAGTCCTTGGATCTTGGACGGGAGA
TTCGGTTAACTATGCAGCATCTCGATTTTTCGGTTTCGACCAGATCGGATGTACCTATAGTATTCGGTTT
CGAGGAGTTAGTATCACCGTTTCTGGAGGGTCTCGAACTCTTCAGCATCTCTGTGAGATGGCAATTCGGT
CTAAGCAAGAACTGCTACAGCTTGCCCCAATCGAAGTGGAAAGTAATGTATCAAGAGGATGCCCTGAAGG
TACTCAAACCTTCGAAAAAGAAAGCGAGTAAGTCGAGGGCGAGCTCGAATTCGGTACGCTGAAATCACCA
GTCTCTCTCTACAAATCTATCTCTCTCTATTTTCTCCATAAATAATGTGTGAGTAGTTTCCCGATAAGGG
AAATTAGGGTTCTTATAGGGTTTCGCTCATGTGTTGAGCATATAAGAAACCCTTAGTATGTATTTGTATT
TGTAAAATACTTCTATCAATAAAATTTCTAATTCCTAAAACCAAAATCCAGTACTAAAATCCAGATCTCC
CTGCAGGTCCCCAGATTAGCCTTTTCAATTTCAGAAAGAATGCTAACCCACAGATGGTTAGAGAGGCTTA
CGCAGCAGGTCTCATCAAGACGATCTACCCGAGCAATAATCTCCAGGAAATCAAATACCTTCCCAAGAAG
GTTAAAGATGCAGTCAAAAGATTCAGGACTAACTGCATCAAGAACACAGAGAAAGATATATTTCTCAAGA
TCAGAAGTACTATTCCAGTATGGACGATTCAAGGCTTGCTTCACAAACCAAGGCAAGTAATAGAGATTGG
AGTCTCTAAAAAGGTAGTTCCCACTGAATCAAAGGCCATGGAGTCAAAGATTCAAATAGAGGACCTAACA
GAACTCGCCGTAAAGACTGGCGAACAGTTCATACAGAGTCTCTTACGACTCAATGACAAGAAGAAAATCT
TCGTCAACATGGTGGAGCACGACACACTTGTCTACTCCAAAAATATCAAAGATACAGTCTCAGAAGACCA
AAGGGCAATTGAGACTTTTCAACAAAGGGTAATATCCGGAAACCTCCTCGGATTCCATTGCCCAGCTATC
TGTCACTTTATTGTGAAGATAGTGGAAAAGGAAGGTGGCTCCTACAAATGCCATCATTGCGATAAAGGAA
AGGCCATCGTTGAAGATGCCTCTGCCGACAGTGGTCCCAAAGATGGACCCCCACCCACGAGGAGCATCGT
GGAAAAAGAAGACGTTCCAACCACGTCTTCAAAGCAAGTGGATTGATGTGATATCTCCACTGACGTAAGG
GATGACGCACAATCCCACTATCCTTCGCAAGACCCTTCCTCTATATAAGGAAGTTCATTTCATTTGGAGA
GAACACGGGGGACAAGTTTGTACAAAAAAGCAGGCTCCACCACTAGTATGTCGTTCCGCAGTATAGTTCG
GGATGTAAGAGATAGCTTTGGCAGCTTATCCAGGCGAAGCTTTGACGTAAGGCTCTCTGGTCATCAAAGG
GGTAAATCACACGGTTCATTTCATGACTTAAGCGATCAGCCTGTTGTTGTCCAGAACAGTTGTTGGGCTA
ATCTCCCGCCAGAACTACTTTTTGATGTAATTGGAAGATTAGAAGAGAGTGAGAACACATGGCCTGCTCG
TAAGCATGTTGTAGCATGTGCTTCAGTTTGCAGGTCATGGAGGATTATGTGCCAGGAAATTGTAAGAAGT
CCTGAAGTTTGTGGAAAGCTTACTTTCCCGGTGTCGTTAAAGCAGCCTGGGCCTCGTGACGGAATGATTC
AATGCTTCATCAAGAGGGATAAATCTAATTTGACTTACCATCTTTTCTTGTGTCTCAGTCCTGCTTTACT
AGTTGAAAATGGGAAGTTCCTTCTCTCTGCAAAGAGAACAAGGCGGACTACTTGCACGGAGTATGTTATC
TCCATGAATGCAGAAAACATCTCGAGATCAAGCAACACTTACGTTGGAAAATTAAGGTCAAATTTTCTGG
GTACAAAATTCGTTATATATGACACACAGCCTCCATGCACATCCGCGAACATCCCCCCGCCTTGCCGAAC
AAGCCGTAGATTCTCCAAGAAAGTCTCTCCTAAAGTCCCAACTGGAAGCTACAGCATAGCTCAGATCAAA
TACGAGCTAAATGTTCTTGGAACAAGGGGCCCACGGAAAATGAACTGTGTCATGCATTCAATTCCTGCCT
CAGCACTTGATGTTGGCGGTTCTGTGCCTGGCCAACCAGAGCTTCTCTCTAGGTCCCTTGAGGATTCATT
CCGAAGTATCTCTTTCTCAAAGTCGCTTGATCATTCTACTGATTTCAGTAGCTCACGGTTTTCGGAACTT
GTTAGAGCATCATCCAACGAGGGAGATGATAGCAACACGAAACCCTTGGTTCTAAAGAACAAGTCTCCGC
GTTGGCATGAACAACTGCAGTGCTGGTGCCTAAACTTTCGAGGACGAGTGACAGTTGCATCTGTAAAGAA
TTTTCAGTTGATTGCCGCCAACCAACCACCTGCTGGCGGGCCCACAACCTCTCGGTCAAGTCAGTCAGAT
CATGACAAAGTCATCCTGCAATTCGGAAAGATAGGCAAAGACATGTTCACTATGGATTACAGGTATCCAC
TGTCTGCAGTTCAGGCTTTTGCTATATGCTTGAGCAGCTTCGACACCAAATTGGCATGTGAACCCGGGGA
CCCAGCTTTCTTGTACAAAGTGGTTGATAACAGCGGGTTAATTAACATCTTTTACCCATACGATGTTCCT
GACTATGCGGGCTATCCCTATGACGTCCCGGACTATGCAGGATCCTATCCATATGACGTTCCAGATTACG
CTGCTCAGTGCAGCGCTTAGAGCTCGAATTTCCCCGATCGTTCAAACATTTGGCAATAAAGTTTCTTAAG
ATTGAATCCTGTTGCCGGTCTTGCGATGATTATCATATAATTTCTGTTGAATTACGTTAAGCATGTAATA
ATTAACATGTAATGCATGACGTTATTTATGAGATGGGTTTTTATGATTAGAGTCCCGCAATTATACATTT
AATACGCGATAGAAAACAAAATATAGCGCGCAAACTAGGATAAATTATCGCGCGCGGTGTCATCTATGTT
ACTAGATCGGGAATTAGCTTCATCAACGCAAGACATGCGCACGACCGTCTGACAGGAGAGGAATTTCCGA
CGAGCACAGAAAGGACTTGCTCTTGGACGTAGGCCTATTTCTCAGGCACATGTATCAAGTGTTCGGACGT
GGGTTTTCGATGGTGTATCAGCCGCCGCCAACTGGGAGATGAGGAGGCTTTCTTGGGGGGCAGTCAGCAG
TTCATTTCACAAGACAGAGGAACTTGTAAGGAGATGCACTGATTTATCTTGGCGCAAACCAGCAGGACGA
ATTAGTGGGAATAGCCCGCGAATATCTAAGTTATGCCTGTCGGCATGAGCAGAAACTTCCAATTCGAAAC
AGTTTGGAGAGGTTGTTTTTGGGCATACCTTTTGTTAGTCAGCCTCTCGATTGCTCATCGTCATTACACA
GTACCGAAGTTTGATCGATCTAGTAACATAGATGACACCGCGCGCGATAATTTATCCTAGTTTGCGCGCT
ATATTTTGTTTTCTATCGCGTATTAAATGTATAATTGCGGGACTCTAATCATAAAAACCCATCTCATAAA
TAACGTCATGCATTACATGTTAATTATTACATGCTTAACGTAATTCAACAGAAATTATATGATAATCATC
GCAAGACCGGCAACAGGATTCAATCTTAAGAAACTTTATTGCCAAATGTTTGAACGATCTGCTTCGACGC
ACTCCTTCTTTACTCCACCATCTCGTCCTTATTGAAAACGTGGGTAGCACCAAAACGAATCAAGTCGCTG
GAACTGAAGTTACCAATCACGCTGGATGATTTGCCAGTTGGATTAATCTTGCCTTTCCCCGCATGAATAA
TATTGATGAATGCATGCGTGAGGGGTATTTCGATTTTGGCAATAGCTGCAATTGCCGCGACATCCTCCAA
CGAGCATAATTCTTCAGAAAAATAGCGATGTTCCATGTTGTCAGGGCATGCATGATGCACGTTATGAGGT
GACGGTGCTAGGCAGTATTCCCTCAAAGTTTCATAGTCAGTATCATATTCATCATTGCATTCCTGCAAGA
GAGAATTGAGACGCAATCCACACGCTGCGGCAACCTTCCGGCGTTCGTGGTCTATTTGCTCTTGGACGTT
GCAAACGTAAGTGTTGGATCCCGGTCGGCATCTACTCTATTCCTTTGCCCTCGGACGAGTGCTGGGGCGT
CGGTTTCCACTATCGGCGAGTACTTCTACACAGCCATCGGTCCAGACGGCCGCGCTTCTGCGGGCGATTT
GTGTACGCCCGACAGTCCCGGCTCCGGATCGGACGATTGCGTCGCATCGACCCTGCGCCCAAGCTGCATC
ATCGAAATTGCCGTCAACCAAGCTCTGATAGAGTTGGTCAAGACCAATGCGGAGCATATACGCCCGGAGC
CGCGGCGATCCTGCAAGCTCCGGATGCCTCCGCTCGAAGTAGCGCGTCTGCTGCTCCATACAAGCCAACC
ACGGCCTCCAGAAGAAGATGTTGGCGACCTCGTATTGGGAATCCCCGAACATCGCCTCGCTCCAGTCAAT
GACCGCTGTTATGCGGCCATTGTCCGTCAGGACATTGTTGGAGCCGAAATCCGCGTGCACGAGGTGCCGG
ACTTCGGGGCAGTCCTCGGCCCAAAGCATCAGCTCATCGAGAGCCTGCGCGACGGACGCACTGACGGTGT
CGTCCATCACAGTTTGCCAGTGATACACATGGGGATCAGCAATCGCGCATATGAAATCACGCCATGTAGT
GTATTGACCGATTCCTTGCGGTCCGAATGGGCCGAACCCGCTCGTCTGGCTAAGATCGGCCGCAGCGATC
GCATCCATGGCCTCCGCGACCGGCTGCAGAACAGCGGGCAGTTCGGTTTCAGGCAGGTCTTGCAACGTGA
CACCCTGTGCACGGCGGGAGATGCAATAGGTCAGGCTCTCGCTGAATTCCCCAATGTCAAGCACTTCCGG
AATCGGGAGCGCGGCCGATGCAAAGTGCCGATAAACATAACGATCTTTGTAGAAACCATCGGCGCAGCTA
TTTACCCGCAGGACATATCCACGCCCTCCTACATCGAAGCTGAAAGCACGAGATTCTTCGCCCTCCGAGA
GCTGCATCAGGTCGGAGACGCTGTCGAACTTTTCGATCAGAAACTTCTCGACAGACGTCGCGGTGAGTTC
AGGCTTTTTCATATCGGGGTCGTCCTCTCCAAATGAAATGAACTTCCTTATATAGAGGAAGGGTCTTGCG
AAGGATAGTGGGATTGTGCGTCATCCCTTACGTCAGTGGAGATATCACATCAATCCACTTGCTTTGAAGA
CGTGGTTGGAACGTCTTCTTTTTCCACGATGCTCCTCGTGGGTGGGGGTCCATCTTTGGGACCACTGTCG
GCAGAGGCATCTTGAACGATAGCCTTTCCTTTATCGCAATGATGGCATTTGTAGGTGCCACCTTCCTTTT
CTACTGTCCTTTTGATGAAGTGACAGATAGCTGGGCAATGGAATCCGAGGAGGTTTCCCGATATTACCCT
TTGTTGAAAAGTCTCAATAGCCCTTTGGTCTTCTGAGACTGTATCTTTGATATTCTTGGAGTAGACGAGA
GTGTCGTGCTCCACCATGTTGACGGATCTCTAGGACGCGTCGACGCGTCGACGCGTCGACGCGTCGACGC
GTCCTAGAAGCTAATTCACTGGCCGTCGTTTTACAACGTCGTGACTGGGAAAACCCTGGCGTTACCCAAC
TTAATCGCCTTGCAGCACATCCCCCTTTCGCCAGCTGGCGTAATAGCGAAGAGGCCCGCACCGATCGCCC
TTCCCAACAGTTGCGCAGCCTGAATG
[44 nt withheld, positions 9127-9170]
C
[141 nt withheld, positions 9172-9312]
CCTTTGACGTTGGAGTCCACGTTCTTT
[37 nt withheld, positions 9340-9376]
ACCCTATCTCGGGCTATTCTTTTGATTTATAAGGGATTTTGCCGATTTCGGAACCACCATCAAACAGGAT
TTTCGCCTGCTGGGGCAAACCAGCGTGGACCGCTTGCTGCAACTCTCTCAGGGCCAGGCGGTGAAGGGCA
ATCAGCTGTTGCCCGTCTCACTGGTGAAAAGAAAAACCACCCCAGTACATTAAAAACGTCCGCAATGTGT
TATTAAGTTGTCTAAGCGTCAATTTGTTTACACCACAATATATCCTGCCACCAGCCAGCCAACAGCTCCC
CGACCGGCAGCTCGGCACAAAATCACCACTCGATACAGGCAGCCCATCAGTCCGGGACGGCGTCAGCGGG
AGAGCCGTTGTAAGGCGGCAGACTTTGCTCATGTTACCGATGCTATTCGGAAGAACGGCAACTAAGCTGC
CGGGTTTGAAACACGGATGATCTCGCGGAGGGTAGCATGTTGATTGTAACGATGACAGAGCGTTGCTGCC
TGTGATCAAATATCATCTCCCTCGCAGAGATCCGAATTATCAGCCTTCTTATTCATTTCTCGCTTAACCG
TGACAGGCTGTCGATCTTGAGAACTATGCCGACATAATAGGAAATCGCTGGATAAAGCCGCTGAGGAAGC
TGAGTGGCGCTATTTCTTTAGAAGTGAACGTTGACGATATCAACTCCCCTATCCATTGCTCACCGAATGG
TACAGGTCGGGGACCCGAAGTTCCGACTGTCGGCCTGATGCATCCCCGGCTGATCGACCCCAGATCTGGG
GCTGAGAAAGCCCAGTAAGGAAACAACTGTAGGTTCGAGTCGCGAGATCCCCCGGAACCAAAGGAAGTAG
GTTAAACCCGCTCCGATCAGGCCGAGCCACGCCAGGCCGAGAACATTGGTTCCTGTAGGCATCGGGATTG
GCGGATCAAACACTAAAGCTACTGGAACGAGCAGAAGTCCTCCGGCCGCCAGTTGCCAGGCGGTAAAGGT
GAGCAGAGGCACGGGAGGTTGCCACTTGCGGGTCAGCACGGTTCCGAACGCCATGGAAACCGCCCCCGCC
AGGCCCGCTGCGACGCCGACAGGATCTAGCGCTGCGTTTGGTGTCAACACCAACAGCGCCACGCCCGCAG
TTCCGCAAATAGCCCCCAGGACCGCCATCAATCGTATCGGGCTACCTAGCAGAGCGGCAGAGATGAACAC
GACCATCAGCGGCTGCACAGCGCCTACCGTCGCCGCGACCCCGCCCGGCAGGCGGTAGACCGAAATAAAC
AACAAGCTCCAGAATAGCGAAATATTAAGTGCGCCGAGGATGAAGATGCGCATCCACCAGATTCCCGTTG
GAATCTGTCGGACGATCATCACGAGCAATAAACCCGCCGGCAACGCCCGCAGCAGCATACCGGCGACCCC
TCGGCCTCGCTGTTCGGGCTCCACGAAAACGCCGGACAGATGCGCCTTGTGAGCGTCCTTGGGGCCGTCC
TCCTGTTTGAAGACCGACAGCCCAATGATCTCGCCGTCGATGTAGGCGCCGAATGCCACGGCATCTCGCA
ACCGTTCAGCGAACGCCTCCATGGGCTTTTTCTCCTCGTGCTCGTAAACGGACCCGAACATCTCTGGAGC
TTTCTTCAGGGCCGACAATCGGATCTCGCGGAAATCCTGCACGTCGGCCGCTCCAAGCCGTCGAATCTGA
GCCTTAATCACAATTGTCAATTTTAATCCTCTGTTTATCGGCAGTTCGTAGAGCGCGCCGTGCGTCCCGA
GCGATACTGAGCGAAGCAAGTGCGTCGAGCAGTGCCCGCTTGTTCCTGAAATGCCAGTAAAGCGCTGGCT
GCTGAACCCCCAGCCGGAACTGACCCCACAAGGCCCTAGCGTTTGCAATGCACCAGGTCATCATTGACCC
AGGCGTGTTCCACCAGGCCGCTGCCTCGCAACTCTTCGCAGGCTTCGCCGACCTGCTCGCGCCACTTCTT
CACGCGGGTGGAATCCGATCCGCACATGAGGCGGAAGGTTTCCAGCTTGAGCGGGTACGGCTCCCGGTGC
GAGCTGAAATAGTCGAACATCCGTCGGGCCGTCGGCGACAGCTTGCGGTACTTCTCCCATATGAATTTCG
TGTAGTGGTCGCCAGCAAACAGCACGACGATTTCCTCGTCGATCAGGACCTGGCAACGGGACGTTTTCTT
GCCACGGTCCAGGACGCGGAAGCGGTGCAGCAGCGACACCGATTCCAGGTGCCCAACGCGGTCGGACGTG
AAGCCCATCGCCGTCGCCTGTAGGCGCGACAGGCATTCCTCGGCCTTCGTGTAATACCGGCCATTGATCG
ACCAGCCCAGGTCCTGGCAAAGCTCGTAGAACGTGAAGGTGATCGGCTCGCCGATAGGGGTGCGCTTCGC
GTACTCCAACACCTGCTGCCACACCAGTTCGTCATCGTCGGCCCGCAGCTCGACGCCGGTGTAGGTGATC
TTCACGTCCTTGTTGACGTGGAAAATGACCTTGTTTTGCAGCGCCTCGCGCGGGATTTTCTTGTTGCGCG
TGGTGAACAGGGCAGAGCGGGCCGTGTCGTTTGGCATCGCTCGCATCGTGTCCGGCCACGGCGCAATATC
GAACAAGGAAAGCTGCATTTCCTTGATCTGCTGCTTCGTGTGTTTCAGCAACGCGGCCTGCTTGGCCTCG
CTGACCTGTTTTGCCAGGTCCTCGCCGGCGGTTTTTCGCTTCTTGGTCGTCATAGTTCCTCGCGTGTCGA
TGGTCATCGACTTCGCCAAACCTGCCGCCTCCTGTTCGAGACGACGCGAACGCTCCACGGCGGCCGATGG
CGCGGGCAGGGCAGGGGGAGCCAGTTGCACGCTGTCGCGCTCGATCTTGGCCGTAGCTTGCTGGACCATC
GAGCCGACGGACTGGAAGGTTTCGCGGGGCGCACGCATGACGGTGCGGCTTGCGATGGTTTCGGCATCCT
CGGCGGAAAACCCCGCGTCGATCAGTTCTTGCCTGTATGCCTTCCGGTCAAACGTCCGATTCATTCACCC
TCCTTGCGGGATTGCCCCGACTCACGCCGGGGCAATGTGCCCTTATTCCTGATTTGACCCGCCTGGTGCC
TTGGTGTCCAGATAATCCACCTTATCGGCAATGAAGTCGGTCCCGTAGACCGTCTGGCCGTCCTTCTCGT
ACTTGGTATTCCGAATCTTGCCCTGCACGAATACCAGCGACCCCTTGCCCAAATACTTGCCGTGGGCCTC
GGCCTGAGAGCCAAAACACTTGATGCGGAAGAAGTCGGTGCGCTCCTGCTTGTCGCCGGCATCGTTGCGC
CACATCTAGGTACTAAAACAATTCATCCAGTAAAATATAATATTTTATTTTCTCCCAATCAGGCTTGATC
CCCAGTAAGTCAAAAAATAGCTCGACATACTGTTCTTCCCCGATATCCTCCCTGATCGACCGGACGCAGA
AGGCAATGTCATACCACTTGTCCGCCCTGCCGCTTCTCCCAAGATCAATAAAGCCACTTACTTTGCCATC
TTTCACAAAGATGTTGCTGTCTCCCAGGTCGCCGTGGGAAAAGACAAGTTCCTCTTCGGGCTTTTCCGTC
TTTAAAAAATCATACAGCTCGCGCGGATCTTTAAATGGAGTGTCTTCTTCCCAGTTTTCGCAATCCACAT
CGGCCAGATCGTTATTCAGTAAGTAATCCAATTCGGCTAAGCGGCTGTCTAAGCTATTCGTATAGGGACA
ATCCGATATGTCGATGGAGTGAAAGAGCCTGATGCACTCCGCATACAGCTCGATAATCTTTTCAGGGCTT
TGTTCATCTTCATACTCTTCCGAGCAAAGGACGCCATCGGCCTCACTCATGAGCAGATTGCTCCAGCCAT
CATGCCGTTCAAAGTGCAGGACCTTTGGAACAGGCAGCTTTCCTTCCAGCCATAGCATCATGTCCTTTTC
CCGTTCCACATCATAGGTGGTCCCTTTATACCGGCTGTCCGTCATTTTTAAATATAGGTTTTCATTTTCT
CCCACCAGCTTATATACCTTAGCAGGAGACATTCCTTCCGTATCTTTTACGCAGCGGTATTTTTCGATCA
GTTTTTTCAATTCCGGTGATATTCTCATTTTAGCCATTTATTATTTCCTTCCTCTTTTCTACAGTATTTA
AAGATACCCCAAGAAGCTAATTATAACAAGACGAACTCCAATTCACTGTTCCTTGCATTCTAAAACCTTA
AATACCAGAAAACAGCTTTTTCAAAGTTGTTTTCAAAGTTGGCGTATAACATAGTATCGACGGAGCCGAT
TTTGAAACCACAATTATGGGTGATGCTGCCAACTTACTGATTTAGTGTATGATGGTGTTTTTGAGGTGCT
CCAGTGGCTTCTGTTTCTATCAGCTGTCCCTCCTGTTCAGCTACTGACGGGGTGGTGCGTAACGGCAAAA
GCACCGCCGGACATCAGCGCTATCTCTGCTCTCACTGCCGTAAAACATGGCAACTGCAGTTCACTTACAC
CGCTTCTCAACCCGGTACGCACCAGAAAATCATTGATATGGCCATGAATGGCGTTGGATGCCGGGCAACA
GCCCGCATTATGGGCGTTGGCCTCAACACGATTTTACGTCACTTAAAAAACTCAGGCCGCAGTCGGTAAC
CTCGCGCATACAGCCGGGCAGTGACGTCATCGTCTGCGCGGAAATGGACGAACAGTGGGGCTATGTCGGG
GCTAAATCGCGCCAGCGCTGGCTGTTTTACGCGTATGACAGTCTCCGGAAGACGGTTGTTGCGCACGTAT
TCGGTGAACGCACTATGGCGACGCTGGGGCGTCTTATGAGCCTGCTGTCACCCTTTGACGTGGTGATATG
GATGACGGATGGCTGGCCGCTGTATGAATCCCGCCTGAAGGGAAAGCTGCACGTAATCAGCAAGCGATAT
ACGCAGCGAATTGAGCGGCATAACCTGAATCTGAGGCAGCACCTGGCACGGCTGGGACGGAAGTCGCTGT
CGTTCTCAAAATCGGTGGAGCTGCATGACAAAGTCATCGGGCATTATCTGAACATAAAACACTATCAATA
AGTTGGAGTCATTACCCAATTATGATAGAATTTACAAGCTATAAGGTTATTGTCCTGGGTTTCAAGCATT
AGTCCATGCAAGTTTTTATGCTTTGCCCATTCTATAGATATATTGATAAGCGCGCTGCCTATGCCTTGCC
CCCTGAAATCCTTACATACGGCGATATCTTCTATATAAAAGATATATTATCTTATCAGTATTGTCAATAT
ATTCAAGGCAATCTGCCTCCTCATCCTCTTCATCCTCTTCGTCTTGGTAGCTTTTTAAATATGGCGCTTC
ATAGAGTAATTCTGTAAAGGTCCAATTCTCGTTTTCATACCTCGGTATAATCTTACCTATCACCTCAAAT
GGTTCGCTGGGTTTATCGCACCCCCGAACACGAGCACGGCACCCGCGACCACTATGCCAAGAATGCCCAA
GGTAAAAATTGCCGGCCCCGCCATGAAGTCCGTGAATGCCCCGACGGCCGAAGTGAAGGGCAGGCCGCCA
CCCAGGCCGCCGCCCTCACTGCCCGGCACCTGGTCGCTGAATGTCGATGCCAGCACCTGCGGCACGTCAA
TGCTTCCGGGCGTCGCGCTCGGGCTGATCGCCCATCCCGTTACTGCCCCGATCCCGGCAATGGCAAGGAC
TGCCAGCGCTGCCATTTTTGGGGTGAGGCCGTTCGCGGCCGAGGGGCGCAGCCCCTGGGGGGATGGGAGG
CCCGCGTTAGCGGGCCGGGAGGGTTCGAGAAGGGGGGGCACCCCCCTTCGGCGTGCGCGGTCACGCGCAC
AGGGCGCAGCCCTGGTTAAAAACAAGGTTTATAAATATTGGTTTAAAAGCAGGTTAAAAGACAGGTTAGC
GGTGGCCGAAAAACGGGCGGAAACCCTTGCAAATGCTGGATTTTCTGCCTGTGGACAGCCCCTCAAATGT
CAATAGGTGCGCCCCTCATCTGTCAGCACTCTGCCCCTCAAGTGTCAAGGATCGCGCCCCTCATCTGTCA
GTAGTCGCGCCCCTCAAGTGTCAATACCGCAGGGCACTTATCCCCAGGCTTGTCCACATCATCTGTGGGA
AACTCGCGTAAAATCAGGCGTTTTCGCCGATTTGCGAGGCTGGCCAGCTCCACGTCGCCGGCCGAAATCG
AGCCTGCCCCTCATCTGTCAACGCCGCGCCGGGTGAGTCGGCCCCTCAAGTGTCAACGTCCGCCCCTCAT
CTGTCAGTGAGGGCCAAGTTTTCCGCGAGGTATCCACAACGCCGGCGGCCGCGGTGTCTCGCACACGGCT
TCGACGGCGTTTCTGGCGCGTTTGCAGGGCCATAGACGGCCGCCAGCCCAGCGGCGAGGGCAACCAGCCC
GGTGAGCGTCGGAAAGGCGC
